Addgene plasmid #49675: pVRa22_1147
Depositing lab: Christopher Voigt. Depositing organization: University of California, San Francisco (UCSF). Publication: Design of orthogonal genetic switches based on a crosstalk map of sigmas, anti-sigmas, and promoters. Rhodius VA, Segall-Shapiro TH, Sharon BD, Ghodasara A, Orlova E, Tabakh H, Burkhardt DH, Clancy K, Peterson TC, Gross CA, Voigt CA. Mol Syst Biol. 2013 Oct 29;9:702. doi: 10.1038/msb.2013.58. PubMed 24169405.
Backbone
  Vector backbone: pVRa
  Vector type: Bacterial Expression, Synthetic Biology
Growth in bacteria
  Bacterial resistance: Ampicillin, 100 μg/mL
  Growth temperature: 37°C
  Growth strain: DH10B
  Copy number: Low Copy
Gene/Insert
  Gene/Insert name: ECF22_1147
  Species: Xanthomonas axonopodis pv. citri str. 306
  Mutation: Codon optimized for E.coli
  Promoter: pT7-lacO
  Tag / fusion protein: His6-PreScission (N terminal on backbone)
  Cloning method: Restriction Enzyme; 5′ cloning site NdeI (not destroyed); 3′ cloning site HindIII (not destroyed)
  Sequencing primers: 5′ CGATATAGGCGCCAGCAAC; 3′ CAGCAGCCAACTCAGCTTC
Terms and licenses: Academic/Nonprofit Terms; Industry Terms: Not Available to Industry
How to cite: pVRa22_1147 was a gift from Christopher Voigt (Addgene plasmid # 49675 ; http://n2t.net/addgene:49675 ; RRID:Addgene_49675)
