[The description below was written by a language model from this plasmid's Addgene catalogue record and pLannotate feature annotations shown in this document.]
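Description:
pVRa22_1147 is a bacterial expression plasmid built on the pVRa backbone, a pET-like vector used for synthetic biology work in E. coli. It carries ECF22_1147, an extracytoplasmic function (ECF) sigma factor from Xanthomonas axonopodis pv. citri str. 306, codon optimized for E. coli and cloned between NdeI and HindIII sites that remain intact. Expression is driven by a T7 promoter followed directly by a lac operator (pT7-lacO) and the strong T7 gene 10 ribosome binding site, with a T7 terminator downstream. A lacI gene with its own promoter sits on the plasmid, so transcription requires T7 RNA polymerase in the host and is repressed until IPTG or lactose relieves lac repressor binding. The backbone supplies an N-terminal His6 tag followed by a PreScission protease site. The annotation tool's short "capTEV" fragment just after the RBS most likely reflects that His-tag region. The sigma factor coding sequence itself is not annotated in the feature table, but it should occupy the unannotated span running across the sequence origin. The small His and T7-tag-like fragments before the terminator appear to be vector remnants downstream of the insert.

The plasmid replicates from a ColE1/pBR322-type origin accompanied by rop and the bom region, consistent with its listing as low copy. Selection is by ampicillin through β-lactamase. An f1 origin and non-functional tetracycline resistance fragments are also present as backbone leftovers. The construct belongs to a library used to map crosstalk among ECF sigma factors, anti-sigmas and their promoters, with the aim of identifying orthogonal pairs for building genetic switches. In that setting it provides inducible expression of one sigma factor.
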