Features (pLannotate 1.2.2; 19 found; start..end, strand, type, name):
    526..543     +  CDS            9xHis (fragment): 9xHis affinity tag
    553..602     +  CDS            SET1 (fragment): solubility-enhancement tag derived from T7 phage gene 10B
    610..657     +  terminator     T7 terminator: transcription terminator for bacteriophage T7 RNA polymerase
    694..1149    +  rep_origin     f1 ori (sequence partly withheld): f1 bacteriophage origin of replication; arrow indicates direction of (+) strand synthesis
   1176..1280    +  promoter       AmpR promoter: bla
   1281..2141    +  CDS            AmpR: β-lactamase; bla; confers resistance to ampicillin, carbenicillin, and related antibiotics
   2312..2900    +  rep_origin     ori: high-copy-number ColE1/pMB1/pBR322/pUC origin of replication
   3086..3228    -  misc_feature   bom: basis of mobility region from pBR322
   3330..3521    -  CDS            rop: Rop protein, which maintains plasmids at low copy number; rop
   3538..3918    +  CDS            YPB1_ECOLX: Protein predicted: Swiss-Prot protein existence level 4. From Escherichia coli.
   3990..4281    -  CDS            TcR (fragment): tetracycline efflux protein; tet; confers resistance to tetracycline
   4296..4317    -  protein_bind   CAP binding site: CAP binding activates transcription in the presence of cAMP. E. coli catabolite activator protein
   4330..5412    -  CDS            lacI: lac repressor; lacI; The lac repressor binds to the lac operator to inhibit transcription in E. coli. This inhibition can be relieved by adding lactose or isopropyl-β-D-thiogalactopyranoside (IPTG).
   5413..5490    -  promoter       lacI promoter: lacI
   5498..5777    -  CDS            TcR (fragment): tetracycline efflux protein; tet; confers resistance to tetracycline
   5799..5817    +  promoter       T7 promoter: promoter for bacteriophage T7 RNA polymerase
   5818..5842    +  protein_bind   lac operator: The lac repressor binds to the lac operator to inhibit transcription in E. coli. This inhibition can be relieved by adding lactose or isopropyl-β-D-thiogalactopyranoside (IPTG). lac repressor encoded by lacI
   5857..5879    +  RBS            RBS: efficient ribosome binding site from bacteriophage T7 gene 10 (Olins and Rangwala, 1989)
   5898..5914    +  CDS            capTEV™ (fragment): composite tag for in vivo biotinylation, TEV protease cleavage, and 6xHis tagging
>Addgene plasmid #49675 | pVRa22_1147 | depositor full sequence | sequence record 74453 | pVRa22_1147 sequence 5951 bps
ATGCCGCTGGATACCGATCTGCATACCCGTTTTAGCGCACTGCTGCAACAGCATCGTGCAATTGTTCTGA
AAGTTGCAGCAAGCTATTGTCGTGATCGTGATGACCGTGATGAACTGGCACAAGAAATTGCAACCCAGCT
GTGGCGTGCATTTCCGGGTTATGATCCGAGCCGTCGTTTTAGCACCTGGATGTATCGTATTGCACTGAAT
GTTGCAATTAGCGATCTGCGTGGTCGTCGTGCAGCCGGTGAACCGATTGCACTGGATGCAGTTGTTGAAC
GTATTGCAGATCCGTGTGCACATGATCCGGTTCGTGAACAGCAGGTTGCAGCACTGTATGCATTTATTGC
ACATCAGCTGCCTCTGGAACGTGCCCTGCTGCTGCTGTATCTGGATCAGCATAGCTATCGTGAAATTGCA
GATGTTCTGGGTATTAGCGAAACCAATGTTGCCACCAAACTGAGCCGTCTGAAAAGCCGTATTCGTGCAG
AACTGTAAGGATCCAAGCTTGCGGCCGCACTCGAGCACCACCACCACCACCACTGAGATCCGGCTGCTAA
CAAAGCCCGAAAGGAAGCTGAGTTGGCTGCTGCCACCGCTGAGCAATAACTAGCATAACCCCTTGGGGCC
TCTAAACGGGTCTTGAGGGGTTTTTTGCTGAAAGGAGGAACTATATCCGGATTGGCGAATGGG
[124 nt withheld, positions 694-817]
C
[91 nt withheld, positions 819-909]
A
[49 nt withheld, positions 911-959]
CCTTTGACGTTGGAGTCCACGTTCTTT
[37 nt withheld, positions 987-1023]
ACCCTATCTCGGTCTATTCTTTTGATTTATAAGGGATTTTGCCGATTTCGGCCTATTGGTTAAAAAATGA
GCTGATTTAACAAAAATTTAACGCGAATTTTAACAAAATATTAACGTTTACAATTTCAGGTGGCACTTTT
CGGGGAAATGTGCGCGGAACCCCTATTTGTTTATTTTTCTAAATACATTCAAATATGTATCCGCTCATGA
GACAATAACCCTGATAAATGCTTCAATAATATTGAAAAAGGAAGAGTATGAGTATTCAACATTTCCGTGT
CGCCCTTATTCCCTTTTTTGCGGCATTTTGCCTTCCTGTTTTTGCTCACCCAGAAACGCTGGTGAAAGTA
AAAGATGCTGAAGATCAGTTGGGTGCACGAGTGGGTTACATCGAACTGGATCTCAACAGCGGTAAGATCC
TTGAGAGTTTTCGCCCCGAAGAACGTTTTCCAATGATGAGCACTTTTAAAGTTCTGCTATGTGGCGCGGT
ATTATCCCGTATTGACGCCGGGCAAGAGCAACTCGGTCGCCGCATACACTATTCTCAGAATGACTTGGTT
GAGTACTCACCAGTCACAGAAAAGCATCTTACGGATGGCATGACAGTAAGAGAATTATGCAGTGCTGCCA
TAACCATGAGTGATAACACTGCGGCCAACTTACTTCTGACAACGATCGGAGGACCGAAGGAGCTAACCGC
TTTTTTGCACAACATGGGGGATCATGTAACTCGCCTTGATCGTTGGGAACCGGAGCTGAATGAAGCCATA
CCAAACGACGAGCGTGACACCACGATGCCTGCAGCAATGGCAACAACGTTGCGCAAACTATTAACTGGCG
AACTACTTACTCTAGCTTCCCGGCAACAATTAATAGACTGGATGGAGGCGGATAAAGTTGCAGGACCACT
TCTGCGCTCGGCCCTTCCGGCTGGCTGGTTTATTGCTGATAAATCTGGAGCCGGTGAGCGTGGGTCTCGC
GGTATCATTGCAGCACTGGGGCCAGATGGTAAGCCCTCCCGTATCGTAGTTATCTACACGACGGGGAGTC
AGGCAACTATGGATGAACGAAATAGACAGATCGCTGAGATAGGTGCCTCACTGATTAAGCATTGGTAACT
GTCAGACCAAGTTTACTCATATATACTTTAGATTGATTTAAAACTTCATTTTTAATTTAAAAGGATCTAG
GTGAAGATCCTTTTTGATAATCTCATGACCAAAATCCCTTAACGTGAGTTTTCGTTCCACTGAGCGTCAG
ACCCCGTAGAAAAGATCAAAGGATCTTCTTGAGATCCTTTTTTTCTGCGCGTAATCTGCTGCTTGCAAAC
AAAAAAACCACCGCTACCAGCGGTGGTTTGTTTGCCGGATCAAGAGCTACCAACTCTTTTTCCGAAGGTA
ACTGGCTTCAGCAGAGCGCAGATACCAAATACTGTCCTTCTAGTGTAGCCGTAGTTAGGCCACCACTTCA
AGAACTCTGTAGCACCGCCTACATACCTCGCTCTGCTAATCCTGTTACCAGTGGCTGCTGCCAGTGGCGA
TAAGTCGTGTCTTACCGGGTTGGACTCAAGACGATAGTTACCGGATAAGGCGCAGCGGTCGGGCTGAACG
GGGGGTTCGTGCACACAGCCCAGCTTGGAGCGAACGACCTACACCGAACTGAGATACCTACAGCGTGAGC
TATGAGAAAGCGCCACGCTTCCCGAAGGGAGAAAGGCGGACAGGTATCCGGTAAGCGGCAGGGTCGGAAC
AGGAGAGCGCACGAGGGAGCTTCCAGGGGGAAACGCCTGGTATCTTTATAGTCCTGTCGGGTTTCGCCAC
CTCTGACTTGAGCGTCGATTTTTGTGATGCTCGTCAGGGGGGCGGAGCCTATGGAAAAACGCCAGCAACG
CGGCCTTTTTACGGTTCCTGGCCTTTTGCTGGCCTTTTGCTCACATGTTCTTTCCTGCGTTATCCCCTGA
TTCTGTGGATAACCGTATTACCGCCTTTGAGTGAGCTGATACCGCTCGCCGCAGCCGAACGACCGAGCGC
AGCGAGTCAGTGAGCGAGGAAGCGGAAGAGCGCCTGATGCGGTATTTTCTCCTTACGCATCTGTGCGGTA
TTTCACACCGCATATATGGTGCACTCTCAGTACAATCTGCTCTGATGCCGCATAGTTAAGCCAGTATACA
CTCCGCTATCGCTACGTGACTGGGTCATGGCTGCGCCCCGACACCCGCCAACACCCGCTGACGCGCCCTG
ACGGGCTTGTCTGCTCCCGGCATCCGCTTACAGACAAGCTGTGACCGTCTCCGGGAGCTGCATGTGTCAG
AGGTTTTCACCGTCATCACCGAAACGCGCGAGGCAGCTGCGGTAAAGCTCATCAGCGTGGTCGTGAAGCG
ATTCACAGATGTCTGCCTGTTCATCCGCGTCCAGCTCGTTGAGTTTCTCCAGAAGCGTTAATGTCTGGCT
TCTGATAAAGCGGGCCATGTTAAGGGCGGTTTTTTCCTGTTTGGTCACTGATGCCTCCGTGTAAGGGGGA
TTTCTGTTCATGGGGGTAATGATACCGATGAAACGAGAGAGGATGCTCACGATACGGGTTACTGATGATG
AACATGCCCGGTTACTGGAACGTTGTGAGGGTAAACAACTGGCGGTATGGATGCGGCGGGACCAGAGAAA
AATCACTCAGGGTCAATGCCAGCGCTTCGTTAATACAGATGTAGGTGTTCCACAGGGTAGCCAGCAGCAT
CCTGCGATGCAGATCCGGAACATAATGGTGCAGGGCGCTGACTTCCGCGTTTCCAGACTTTACGAAACAC
GGAAACCGAAGACCATTCATGTTGTTGCTCAGGTCGCAGACGTTTTGCAGCAGCAGTCGCTTCACGTTCG
CTCGCGTATCGGTGATTCATTCTGCTAACCAGTAAGGCAACCCCGCCAGCCTAGCCGGGTCCTCAACGAC
AGGAGCACGATCATGCGCACCCGTGGGGCCGCCATGCCGGCGATAATGGCCTGCTTCTCGCCGAAACGTT
TGGTGGCGGGACCAGTGACGAAGGCTTGAGCGAGGGCGTGCAAGATTCCGAATACCGCAAGCGACAGGCC
GATCATCGTCGCGCTCCAGCGAAAGCGGTCCTCGCCGAAAATGACCCAGAGCGCTGCCGGCACCTGTCCT
ACGAGTTGCATGATAAAGAAGACAGTCATAAGTGCGGCGACGATAGTCATGCCCCGCGCCCACCGGAAGG
AGCTGACTGGGTTGAAGGCTCTCAAGGGCATCGGTCGAGATCCCGGTGCCTAATGAGTGAGCTAACTTAC
ATTAATTGCGTTGCGCTCACTGCCCGCTTTCCAGTCGGGAAACCTGTCGTGCCAGCTGCATTAATGAATC
GGCCAACGCGCGGGGAGAGGCGGTTTGCGTATTGGGCGCCAGGGTGGTTTTTCTTTTCACCAGTGAGACG
GGCAACAGCTGATTGCCCTTCACCGCCTGGCCCTGAGAGAGTTGCAGCAAGCGGTCCACGCTGGTTTGCC
CCAGCAGGCGAAAATCCTGTTTGATGGTGGTTAACGGCGGGATATAACATGAGCTGTCTTCGGTATCGTC
GTATCCCACTACCGAGATATCCGCACCAACGCGCAGCCCGGACTCGGTAATGGCGCGCATTGCGCCCAGC
GCCATCTGATCGTTGGCAACCAGCATCGCAGTGGGAACGATGCCCTCATTCAGCATTTGCATGGTTTGTT
GAAAACCGGACATGGCACTCCAGTCGCCTTCCCGTTCCGCTATCGGCTGAATTTGATTGCGAGTGAGATA
TTTATGCCAGCCAGCCAGACGCAGACGCGCCGAGACAGAACTTAATGGGCCCGCTAACAGCGCGATTTGC
TGGTGACCCAATGCGACCAGATGCTCCACGCCCAGTCGCGTACCGTCTTCATGGGAGAAAATAATACTGT
TGATGGGTGTCTGGTCAGAGACATCAAGAAATAACGCCGGAACATTAGTGCAGGCAGCTTCCACAGCAAT
GGCATCCTGGTCATCCAGCGGATAGTTAATGATCAGCCCACTGACGCGTTGCGCGAGAAGATTGTGCACC
GCCGCTTTACAGGCTTCGACGCCGCTTCGTTCTACCATCGACACCACCACGCTGGCACCCAGTTGATCGG
CGCGAGATTTAATCGCCGCGACAATTTGCGACGGCGCGTGCAGGGCCAGACTGGAGGTGGCAACGCCAAT
CAGCAACGACTGTTTGCCCGCCAGTTGTTGTGCCACGCGGTTGGGAATGTAATTCAGCTCCGCCATCGCC
GCTTCCACTTTTTCCCGCGTTTTCGCAGAAACGTGGCTGGCCTGGTTCACCACGCGGGAAACGGTCTGAT
AAGAGACACCGGCATACTCTGCGACATCGTATAACGTTACTGGTTTCACATTCACCACCCTGAATTGACT
CTCTTCCGGGCGCTATCATGCCATACCGCGAAAGGTTTTGCGCCATTCGATGGTGTCCGGGATCTCGACG
CTCTCCCTTATGCGACTCCTGCATTAGGAAGCAGCCCAGTAGTAGGTTGAGGCCGTTGAGCACCGCCGCC
GCAAGGAATGGTGCATGCAAGGAGATGGCGCCCAACAGTCCCCCGGCCACGGGGCCTGCCACCATACCCA
CGCCGAAACAAGCGCTCATGAGCCCGAAGTGGCGAGCCCGATCTTCCCCATCGGTGATGTCGGCGATATA
GGCGCCAGCAACCGCACCTGTGGCGCCGGTGATGCCGGCCACGATGCGTCCGGCGTAGAGGATCGAGATC
TCGATCCCGCGAAATTAATACGACTCACTATAGGGGAATTGTGAGCGGATAACAATTCCCCTCTAGAAAT
AATTTTGTTTAACTTTAAGAAGGAGATATACCATGGGCAGCAGCCATCATCATCATCATCACAGCAGCGG
CCTGGAAGTTCTGTTCCAGGGGCCCCAT
