>Addgene plasmid #49675 | pVRa22_1147 | depositor partial sequence | sequence record 74028 | ECF gene
ATGCCGCTGGATACCGATCTGCATACCCGTTTTAGCGCACTGCTGCAACAGCATCGTGCAATTGTTCTGA
AAGTTGCAGCAAGCTATTGTCGTGATCGTGATGACCGTGATGAACTGGCACAAGAAATTGCAACCCAGCT
GTGGCGTGCATTTCCGGGTTATGATCCGAGCCGTCGTTTTAGCACCTGGATGTATCGTATTGCACTGAAT
GTTGCAATTAGCGATCTGCGTGGTCGTCGTGCAGCCGGTGAACCGATTGCACTGGATGCAGTTGTTGAAC
GTATTGCAGATCCGTGTGCACATGATCCGGTTCGTGAACAGCAGGTTGCAGCACTGTATGCATTTATTGC
ACATCAGCTGCCTCTGGAACGTGCCCTGCTGCTGCTGTATCTGGATCAGCATAGCTATCGTGAAATTGCA
GATGTTCTGGGTATTAGCGAAACCAATGTTGCCACCAAACTGAGCCGTCTGAAAAGCCGTATTCGTGCAG
AACTGTAA
