>Addgene plasmid #49675 | pVRa22_1147 | depositor partial sequence | sequence record 74029 | pVRa backbone
GGATCCAAGCTTGCGGCCGCACTCGAGCACCACCACCACCACCACTGAGATCCGGCTGCTAACAAAGCCC
GAAAGGAAGCTGAGTTGGCTGCTGCCACCGCTGAGCAATAACTAGCATAACCCCTTGGGGCCTCTAAACG
GGTCTTGAGGGGTTTTTTGCTGAAAGGAGGAACTATATCCGGATTGGCGAATGGG
[124 nt withheld, positions 196-319]
C
[91 nt withheld, positions 321-411]
A
[49 nt withheld, positions 413-461]
CCTTTGACGTTGGAGTCCACGTTCTTT
[37 nt withheld, positions 489-525]
ACCCTATCTCGGTCTATTCTTTTGATTTATAAGGGATTTTGCCGATTTCGGCCTATTGGTTAAAAAATGA
GCTGATTTAACAAAAATTTAACGCGAATTTTAACAAAATATTAACGTTTACAATTTCAGGTGGCACTTTT
CGGGGAAATGTGCGCGGAACCCCTATTTGTTTATTTTTCTAAATACATTCAAATATGTATCCGCTCATGA
GACAATAACCCTGATAAATGCTTCAATAATATTGAAAAAGGAAGAGTATGAGTATTCAACATTTCCGTGT
CGCCCTTATTCCCTTTTTTGCGGCATTTTGCCTTCCTGTTTTTGCTCACCCAGAAACGCTGGTGAAAGTA
AAAGATGCTGAAGATCAGTTGGGTGCACGAGTGGGTTACATCGAACTGGATCTCAACAGCGGTAAGATCC
TTGAGAGTTTTCGCCCCGAAGAACGTTTTCCAATGATGAGCACTTTTAAAGTTCTGCTATGTGGCGCGGT
ATTATCCCGTATTGACGCCGGGCAAGAGCAACTCGGTCGCCGCATACACTATTCTCAGAATGACTTGGTT
GAGTACTCACCAGTCACAGAAAAGCATCTTACGGATGGCATGACAGTAAGAGAATTATGCAGTGCTGCCA
TAACCATGAGTGATAACACTGCGGCCAACTTACTTCTGACAACGATCGGAGGACCGAAGGAGCTAACCGC
TTTTTTGCACAACATGGGGGATCATGTAACTCGCCTTGATCGTTGGGAACCGGAGCTGAATGAAGCCATA
CCAAACGACGAGCGTGACACCACGATGCCTGCAGCAATGGCAACAACGTTGCGCAAACTATTAACTGGCG
AACTACTTACTCTAGCTTCCCGGCAACAATTAATAGACTGGATGGAGGCGGATAAAGTTGCAGGACCACT
TCTGCGCTCGGCCCTTCCGGCTGGCTGGTTTATTGCTGATAAATCTGGAGCCGGTGAGCGTGGGTCTCGC
GGTATCATTGCAGCACTGGGGCCAGATGGTAAGCCCTCCCGTATCGTAGTTATCTACACGACGGGGAGTC
AGGCAACTATGGATGAACGAAATAGACAGATCGCTGAGATAGGTGCCTCACTGATTAAGCATTGGTAACT
GTCAGACCAAGTTTACTCATATATACTTTAGATTGATTTAAAACTTCATTTTTAATTTAAAAGGATCTAG
GTGAAGATCCTTTTTGATAATCTCATGACCAAAATCCCTTAACGTGAGTTTTCGTTCCACTGAGCGTCAG
ACCCCGTAGAAAAGATCAAAGGATCTTCTTGAGATCCTTTTTTTCTGCGCGTAATCTGCTGCTTGCAAAC
AAAAAAACCACCGCTACCAGCGGTGGTTTGTTTGCCGGATCAAGAGCTACCAACTCTTTTTCCGAAGGTA
ACTGGCTTCAGCAGAGCGCAGATACCAAATACTGTCCTTCTAGTGTAGCCGTAGTTAGGCCACCACTTCA
AGAACTCTGTAGCACCGCCTACATACCTCGCTCTGCTAATCCTGTTACCAGTGGCTGCTGCCAGTGGCGA
TAAGTCGTGTCTTACCGGGTTGGACTCAAGACGATAGTTACCGGATAAGGCGCAGCGGTCGGGCTGAACG
GGGGGTTCGTGCACACAGCCCAGCTTGGAGCGAACGACCTACACCGAACTGAGATACCTACAGCGTGAGC
TATGAGAAAGCGCCACGCTTCCCGAAGGGAGAAAGGCGGACAGGTATCCGGTAAGCGGCAGGGTCGGAAC
AGGAGAGCGCACGAGGGAGCTTCCAGGGGGAAACGCCTGGTATCTTTATAGTCCTGTCGGGTTTCGCCAC
CTCTGACTTGAGCGTCGATTTTTGTGATGCTCGTCAGGGGGGCGGAGCCTATGGAAAAACGCCAGCAACG
CGGCCTTTTTACGGTTCCTGGCCTTTTGCTGGCCTTTTGCTCACATGTTCTTTCCTGCGTTATCCCCTGA
TTCTGTGGATAACCGTATTACCGCCTTTGAGTGAGCTGATACCGCTCGCCGCAGCCGAACGACCGAGCGC
AGCGAGTCAGTGAGCGAGGAAGCGGAAGAGCGCCTGATGCGGTATTTTCTCCTTACGCATCTGTGCGGTA
TTTCACACCGCATATATGGTGCACTCTCAGTACAATCTGCTCTGATGCCGCATAGTTAAGCCAGTATACA
CTCCGCTATCGCTACGTGACTGGGTCATGGCTGCGCCCCGACACCCGCCAACACCCGCTGACGCGCCCTG
ACGGGCTTGTCTGCTCCCGGCATCCGCTTACAGACAAGCTGTGACCGTCTCCGGGAGCTGCATGTGTCAG
AGGTTTTCACCGTCATCACCGAAACGCGCGAGGCAGCTGCGGTAAAGCTCATCAGCGTGGTCGTGAAGCG
ATTCACAGATGTCTGCCTGTTCATCCGCGTCCAGCTCGTTGAGTTTCTCCAGAAGCGTTAATGTCTGGCT
TCTGATAAAGCGGGCCATGTTAAGGGCGGTTTTTTCCTGTTTGGTCACTGATGCCTCCGTGTAAGGGGGA
TTTCTGTTCATGGGGGTAATGATACCGATGAAACGAGAGAGGATGCTCACGATACGGGTTACTGATGATG
AACATGCCCGGTTACTGGAACGTTGTGAGGGTAAACAACTGGCGGTATGGATGCGGCGGGACCAGAGAAA
AATCACTCAGGGTCAATGCCAGCGCTTCGTTAATACAGATGTAGGTGTTCCACAGGGTAGCCAGCAGCAT
CCTGCGATGCAGATCCGGAACATAATGGTGCAGGGCGCTGACTTCCGCGTTTCCAGACTTTACGAAACAC
GGAAACCGAAGACCATTCATGTTGTTGCTCAGGTCGCAGACGTTTTGCAGCAGCAGTCGCTTCACGTTCG
CTCGCGTATCGGTGATTCATTCTGCTAACCAGTAAGGCAACCCCGCCAGCCTAGCCGGGTCCTCAACGAC
AGGAGCACGATCATGCGCACCCGTGGGGCCGCCATGCCGGCGATAATGGCCTGCTTCTCGCCGAAACGTT
TGGTGGCGGGACCAGTGACGAAGGCTTGAGCGAGGGCGTGCAAGATTCCGAATACCGCAAGCGACAGGCC
GATCATCGTCGCGCTCCAGCGAAAGCGGTCCTCGCCGAAAATGACCCAGAGCGCTGCCGGCACCTGTCCT
ACGAGTTGCATGATAAAGAAGACAGTCATAAGTGCGGCGACGATAGTCATGCCCCGCGCCCACCGGAAGG
AGCTGACTGGGTTGAAGGCTCTCAAGGGCATCGGTCGAGATCCCGGTGCCTAATGAGTGAGCTAACTTAC
ATTAATTGCGTTGCGCTCACTGCCCGCTTTCCAGTCGGGAAACCTGTCGTGCCAGCTGCATTAATGAATC
GGCCAACGCGCGGGGAGAGGCGGTTTGCGTATTGGGCGCCAGGGTGGTTTTTCTTTTCACCAGTGAGACG
GGCAACAGCTGATTGCCCTTCACCGCCTGGCCCTGAGAGAGTTGCAGCAAGCGGTCCACGCTGGTTTGCC
CCAGCAGGCGAAAATCCTGTTTGATGGTGGTTAACGGCGGGATATAACATGAGCTGTCTTCGGTATCGTC
GTATCCCACTACCGAGATATCCGCACCAACGCGCAGCCCGGACTCGGTAATGGCGCGCATTGCGCCCAGC
GCCATCTGATCGTTGGCAACCAGCATCGCAGTGGGAACGATGCCCTCATTCAGCATTTGCATGGTTTGTT
GAAAACCGGACATGGCACTCCAGTCGCCTTCCCGTTCCGCTATCGGCTGAATTTGATTGCGAGTGAGATA
TTTATGCCAGCCAGCCAGACGCAGACGCGCCGAGACAGAACTTAATGGGCCCGCTAACAGCGCGATTTGC
TGGTGACCCAATGCGACCAGATGCTCCACGCCCAGTCGCGTACCGTCTTCATGGGAGAAAATAATACTGT
TGATGGGTGTCTGGTCAGAGACATCAAGAAATAACGCCGGAACATTAGTGCAGGCAGCTTCCACAGCAAT
GGCATCCTGGTCATCCAGCGGATAGTTAATGATCAGCCCACTGACGCGTTGCGCGAGAAGATTGTGCACC
GCCGCTTTACAGGCTTCGACGCCGCTTCGTTCTACCATCGACACCACCACGCTGGCACCCAGTTGATCGG
CGCGAGATTTAATCGCCGCGACAATTTGCGACGGCGCGTGCAGGGCCAGACTGGAGGTGGCAACGCCAAT
CAGCAACGACTGTTTGCCCGCCAGTTGTTGTGCCACGCGGTTGGGAATGTAATTCAGCTCCGCCATCGCC
GCTTCCACTTTTTCCCGCGTTTTCGCAGAAACGTGGCTGGCCTGGTTCACCACGCGGGAAACGGTCTGAT
AAGAGACACCGGCATACTCTGCGACATCGTATAACGTTACTGGTTTCACATTCACCACCCTGAATTGACT
CTCTTCCGGGCGCTATCATGCCATACCGCGAAAGGTTTTGCGCCATTCGATGGTGTCCGGGATCTCGACG
CTCTCCCTTATGCGACTCCTGCATTAGGAAGCAGCCCAGTAGTAGGTTGAGGCCGTTGAGCACCGCCGCC
GCAAGGAATGGTGCATGCAAGGAGATGGCGCCCAACAGTCCCCCGGCCACGGGGCCTGCCACCATACCCA
CGCCGAAACAAGCGCTCATGAGCCCGAAGTGGCGAGCCCGATCTTCCCCATCGGTGATGTCGGCGATATA
GGCGCCAGCAACCGCACCTGTGGCGCCGGTGATGCCGGCCACGATGCGTCCGGCGTAGAGGATCGAGATC
TCGATCCCGCGAAATTAATACGACTCACTATAGGGGAATTGTGAGCGGATAACAATTCCCCTCTAGAAAT
AATTTTGTTTAACTTTAAGAAGGAGATATACCATGGGCAGCAGCCATCATCATCATCATCACAGCAGCGG
CCTGGAAGTTCTGTTCCAGGGGCCCCAT
