>Addgene plasmid #49675 | pVRa22_1147 | addgene partial sequence | sequence record 77256 | pBRrevBam 5'-GGTGATGTCGGCGATATAGG-3'
GTGATGCCGGCCACGATGCGTCCGGCGTAGAGGATCGAGATCTCGATCCCGCGAAATTAATACGACTCAC
TATAGGGGAATTGTGAGCGGATAACAATTCCCCTCTAGAAATAATTTTGTTTAACTTTAAGAAGGAGATA
TACCATGGGCAGCAGCCATCATCATCATCATCACAGCAGCGGCCTGGAAGTTCTGTTCCAGGGGCCCCAT
ATGCCGCTGGATACCGATCTGCATACCCGTTTTAGCGCACTGCTGCAACAGCATCGTGCAATTGTTCTGA
AAGTTGCAGCAAGCTATTGTCGTGATCGTGATGACCGTGATGAACTGGCACAAGAAATTGCAACCCAGCT
GTGGCGTGCATTTCCGGGTTATGATCCGAGCCGTCGTTTTAGCACCTGGATGTATCGTATTGCACTGAAT
GTTGCAATTAGCGATCTGCGTGGTCGTCGTGCAGCCGGTGAACCGATTGCACTGGATGCAGTTGTTGAAC
GTATTGCAGATCCGTGTGCACATGATCCGGTTCGTGAACAGCAGGTTGCAGCACTGTATGCATTTATTGC
ACATCAGCTGCCTCTGGAACGTGCCCTGCTGCTGCTGTATCTGGATCAGCATAGCTATCGTGAAATTGCA
GATGTTCTGGGTATTAGCGAAACCAATGTTGCCACCAAACTGAGCCGTCTGAAAAGCCGTATTCGTGCAG
AACTGTAAGGATCCAAGCTTGCGGCCGCACTCGAGCACCACCACCACCACCACTGAGATCCGGCTGCTAA
CAAAGCCCGAAAGGAAGCTGAGTTGGCTGCTGCCACCGCTGAGCAATAACTAGCATAACCCCTTGGGGCC
TCTAAACGGGTCTTGAGGGGTTTTTTGCTGAAAGGAGGAACTATATCCGGATTGGCGAATGGGACGCGCC
CTGTAGCGGCGCATTAAGCGCGGCGGGTGTGG
